Addgene plasmid #42731: TAL3268
Depositing lab: Keith Joung. Depositing organization: Massachusetts General Hospital. Publication: Targeted gene disruption in somatic zebrafish cells using engineered TALENs. Sander JD, Cade L, Khayter C, Reyon D, Peterson RT, Joung JK, Yeh JR. Nat Biotechnol. 2011 Aug 5;29(8):697-8. doi: 10.1038/nbt.1934. PubMed 21822241.
Backbone
  Vector backbone: JDS71
  Backbone manufacturer: Addgene plasmid #32287
  Backbone size w/o insert (bp): 6447
  Vector type: Mammalian Expression ; T7
Growth in bacteria
  Bacterial resistance: Ampicillin, 100 μg/mL
  Growth temperature: 37°C
  Growth strain: XL1 Blue
  Copy number: High Copy
Gene/Insert
  Gene/Insert name: ZebrafishCommunity-GnIH-left (alt name: GnIH)
  Species: D. rerio (zebrafish)
  Insert size (bp): 1640
  Promoter: CMV
  Tag / fusion protein: 3X Flag (N terminal on backbone); WT FOKI (C terminal on backbone)
  Cloning method: Restriction Enzyme; 5′ cloning site N/A (destroyed during cloning); 3′ cloning site N/A (destroyed during cloning)
  Sequencing primers: 5′ CMV-F; 3′ BGH-rev
Terms and licenses: Academic/Nonprofit Terms; Industry Terms: Not Available to Industry
Depositor comments: Target binding site: TGTAAGATGTCCTACTTC It is strongly recommended that users perform a diagnostic digest to verify this plasmid prior to use. For example, a double digest of the plasmid with BamHI and KpnI should result in two bands at 2.3kb and 5.8kb.
How to cite: TAL3268 was a gift from Keith Joung (Addgene plasmid # 42731 ; http://n2t.net/addgene:42731 ; RRID:Addgene_42731)
