[The description below was written by a language model from this plasmid's Addgene catalogue record.]
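Description:
TAL3268 is a TALEN expression plasmid built on the JDS71 backbone, a mammalian expression vector that also carries a T7 promoter. It encodes the "left" monomer of a TALE nuclease pair directed against the zebrafish (D. rerio) GnIH gene. The plasmid is propagated in E. coli as a high-copy construct under ampicillin selection. The record does not include a feature table, so details such as the origin of replication and polyadenylation signal are not explicitly stated, although the use of a BGH reverse sequencing primer suggests a BGH terminator region downstream of the coding sequence.

The insert is an engineered array of about 1.6 kb of TALE repeats designed to recognise a specific 18-nucleotide half-site in GnIH. It was cloned by restriction enzymes into the roughly 6.4 kb backbone, and the cloning sites were destroyed in the process. The backbone supplies the flanking protein parts: an N-terminal 3X FLAG tag for detection and a C-terminal wild-type FokI nuclease domain. Because FokI cleaves only as a dimer, this left monomer must be used together with a matching right-hand TALEN that binds the opposite strand nearby. The double-strand break made between the two half-sites is then repaired imprecisely, producing insertions or deletions that disrupt the gene.

The CMV promoter drives expression directly in transfected mammalian cells. The T7 designation indicates that the coding sequence can also be transcribed in vitro to make mRNA, the usual route for delivering TALENs into zebrafish embryos by injection. The construct belongs to a collection made for targeted gene disruption in zebrafish.
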