>Addgene plasmid #42731 | TAL3268 | depositor partial sequence | sequence record 57851 | TAL3268 sequence 2430 bps
TCTAGAGCTAGCACCATGGACTACAAAGACCATGACGGTGATTATAAAGATCATGACATCGATTACAAGG
ATGACGATGACAAGATGGCCCCCAAGAAGAAGAGGAAGGTGGGCATTCACCGCGGGGTACCTATGGTGGA
CTTGAGGACACTCGGTTATTCGCAACAGCAACAGGAGAAAATCAAGCCTAAGGTCAGGAGCACCGTCGCG
CAACACCACGAGGCGCTTGTGGGGCATGGCTTCACTCATGCGCATATTGTCGCGCTTTCACAGCACCCTG
CGGCGCTTGGGACGGTGGCTGTCAAATACCAAGATATGATTGCGGCCCTGCCCGAAGCCACGCACGAGGC
AATTGTAGGGGTCGGTAAACAGTGGTCGGGAGCGCGAGCACTTGAGGCGCTGCTGACTGTGGCGGGTGAG
CTTAGGGGGCCTCCGCTCCAGCTCGACACCGGGCAGCTGCTGAAGATCGCGAAGAGAGGGGGAGTAACAG
CGGTAGAGGCAGTGCACGCCTGGCGCAATGCGCTCACCGGGGCCCCCTTGAACCTGACCCCAGACCAGGT
AGTCGCAATCGCGAACAATAATGGGGGAAAGCAAGCCCTGGAAACCGTGCAAAGGTTGTTGCCGGTCCTT
TGTCAAGACCACGGCCTTACACCGGAGCAAGTCGTGGCCATTGCAAGCAATGGGGGTGGCAAACAGGCTC
TTGAGACGGTTCAGAGACTTCTCCCAGTTCTCTGTCAAGCCCACGGGCTGACTCCCGATCAAGTTGTAGC
GATTGCGTCGAACATTGGAGGGAAACAAGCATTGGAGACTGTCCAACGGCTCCTTCCCGTGTTGTGTCAA
GCCCACGGTTTGACGCCTGCACAAGTGGTCGCCATCGCCTCCAATATTGGCGGTAAGCAGGCGCTGGAAA
CAGTACAGCGCCTGCTGCCTGTACTGTGCCAGGATCATGGACTGACCCCAGACCAGGTAGTCGCAATCGC
GAACAATAATGGGGGAAAGCAAGCCCTGGAAACCGTGCAAAGGTTGTTGCCGGTCCTTTGTCAAGACCAC
GGCCTTACACCGGAGCAAGTCGTGGCCATTGCAAGCAACATCGGTGGCAAACAGGCTCTTGAGACGGTTC
AGAGACTTCTCCCAGTTCTCTGTCAAGCCCACGGGCTGACTCCCGATCAAGTTGTAGCGATTGCGTCCAA
CGGTGGAGGGAAACAAGCATTGGAGACTGTCCAACGGCTCCTTCCCGTGTTGTGTCAAGCCCACGGTTTG
ACGCCTGCACAAGTGGTCGCCATCGCCAACAACAACGGCGGTAAGCAGGCGCTGGAAACAGTACAGCGCC
TGCTGCCTGTACTGTGCCAGGATCATGGACTGACCCCAGACCAGGTAGTCGCAATCGCGTCAAACGGAGG
GGGAAAGCAAGCCCTGGAAACCGTGCAAAGGTTGTTGCCGGTCCTTTGTCAAGACCACGGCCTTACACCG
GAGCAAGTCGTGGCCATTGCATCCCACGACGGTGGCAAACAGGCTCTTGAGACGGTTCAGAGACTTCTCC
CAGTTCTCTGTCAAGCCCACGGGCTGACTCCCGATCAAGTTGTAGCGATTGCGTCGCATGACGGAGGGAA
ACAAGCATTGGAGACTGTCCAACGGCTCCTTCCCGTGTTGTGTCAAGCCCACGGTTTGACGCCTGCACAA
GTGGTCGCCATCGCCTCGAATGGCGGCGGTAAGCAGGCGCTGGAAACAGTACAGCGCCTGCTGCCTGTAC
TGTGCCAGGATCATGGACTGACCCCAGACCAGGTAGTCGCAATCGCGTCGAACATTGGGGGAAAGCAAGC
CCTGGAAACCGTGCAAAGGTTGTTGCCGGTCCTTTGTCAAGACCACGGCCTTACACCGGAGCAAGTCGTG
GCCATTGCATCCCACGACGGTGGCAAACAGGCTCTTGAGACGGTTCAGAGACTTCTCCCAGTTCTCTGTC
AAGCCCACGGGCTGACTCCCGATCAAGTTGTAGCGATTGCGTCCAACGGTGGAGGGAAACAAGCATTGGA
GACTGTCCAACGGCTCCTTCCCGTGTTGTGTCAAGCCCACGGTTTGACGCCTGCACAAGTGGTCGCCATC
GCCTCGAATGGCGGCGGTAAGCAGGCGCTGGAAACAGTACAGCGCCTGCTGCCTGTACTGTGCCAGGATC
ATGGACTGACACCCGAACAGGTGGTCGCCATTGCTTCCCACGACGGAGGACGGCCAGCCTTGGAGTCCAT
CGTAGCCCAATTGTCCAGGCCCGATCCCGCGTTGGCTGCGTTAACGAATGACCATCTGGTGGCGTTGGCA
TGTCTTGGTGGACGACCCGCGCTCGATGCAGTCAAAAAGGGTCTGCCTCATGCTCCCGCATTGATCAAAA
GAACCAACCGGCGGATTCCCGAGAGAACTTCCCATCGAGTCGCGGGATCC
