>Addgene plasmid #42731 | TAL3268 | addgene partial sequence | sequence record 61041 | JDS-TALEN-F 5'-TAGGGGTCGGTAAACAGTGG-3'
TGTGGCGGGTGAGCTTAGGGGGCCTCCGCTCCAGCTCGACACCGGGCAGCTGCTGAAGATCGCGAAGAGA
GGGGGAGTAACAGCGGTAGAGGCAGTGCACGCCTGGCGCAATGCGCTCACCGGGGCCCCCTTGAACCTGA
CCCCAGACCAGGTAGTCGCAATCGCGAACAATAATGGGGGAAAGCAAGCCCTGGAAACCGTGCAAAGGTT
GTTGCCGGTCCTTTGTCAAGACCACGGCCTTACACCGGAGCAAGTCGTGGCCATTGCAAGCAATGGGGGT
GGCAAACAGGCTCTTGAGACGGTTCAGAGACTTCTCCCAGTTCTCTGTCAAGCCCACGGGCTGACTCCCG
ATCAAGTTGTAGCGATTGCGTCGAACATTGGAGGGAAACAAGCATTGGAGACTGTCCAACGGCTCCTTCC
CGTGTTGTGTCAAGCCCACGGTTTGACGCCTGCACAAGTGGTCGCCATCGCCTCCAATATTGGCGGTAAG
CAGGCGCTGGAAACAGTACAGCGCCTGCTGCCTGTACTGTGCCAGGATCATGGACTGACCCCAGACCAGG
TAGTCGCAATCGCGAACAATAATGGGGGAAAGCAAGCCCTGGAAACCGTGCAAAGGTTGTTGCCGGTCCT
TTGTCAAGACCACGGCCTTACACCGGAGCAAGTCGTGGCCATTGCAAGCAACATCGGTGGCAAACAGGCT
CTTGAGACGGTTCAGAGACTTCTCCCAGTTCTCTGTCAAGCCCACGGGCTGACTCCCGATCAAGTTGTAG
CGATTGCGTCCAACGGTGGAGGGAAACAAGCATTGGAGACTGTCCAACGGCTCCTTCCCGTGTT
